>Addgene plasmid #198498 | Lenti-guide-puro mYwhae -2 | addgene full sequence | sequence record 390765 | Addgene NGS Result
TAACAAATTGGCTGTGGTATATAAAATTATTCATAATGATAGTAGGAGGCTTGGTAGGTTTAAGAATAGT
TTTTGCTGTACTTTCTATAGTGAATAGAGTTAGGCAGGGATATTCACCATTATCGTTTCAGACCCACCTC
CCAACCCCGAGGGGACCCAGAGAGGGCCTATTTCCCATGATTCCTTCATATTTGCATATACGATACAAGG
CTGTTAGAGAGATAATTAGAATTAATTTGACTGTAAACACAAAGATATTAGTACAAAATACGTGACGTAG
AAAGTAATAATTTCTTGGGTAGTTTGCAGTTTTAAAATTATGTTTTAAAATGGACTATCATATGCTTACC
GTAACTTGAAAGTATTTCGATTTCTTGGCTTTATATATCTTGTGGAAAGGACGAAACACCGCAAACTCAG
CCAGATACCTGGTTTTAGAGCTAGAAATAGCAAGTTAAAATAAGGCTAGTCCGTTATCAACTTGAAAAAG
TGGCACCGAGTCGGTGCTTTTTTAAGCTTGGCGTAACTAGATCTTGAGACAAATGGCAGTATTCATCCAC
AATTTTAAAAGAAAAGGGGGGATTGGGGGGTACAGTGCAGGGGAAAGAATAGTAGACATAATAGCAACAG
ACATACAAACTAAAGAATTACAAAAACAAATTACAAAAATTCAAAATTTTCGGGTTTATTACAGGGACAG
CAGAGATCCACTTTGGCGCCGGCTCGAGGGGGCCCGGGTGCAAAGATGGATAAAGTTTTAAACAGAGAGG
AATCTTTGCAGCTAATGGACCTTCTAGGTCTTGAAAGGAGTGGGAATTGGCTCCGGTGCCCGTCAGTGGG
CAGAGCGCACATCGCCCACAGTCCCCGAGAAGTTGGGGGGAGGGGTCGGCAATTGATCCGGTGCCTAGAG
AAGGTGGCGCGGGGTAAACTGGGAAAGTGATGTCGTGTACTGGCTCCGCCTTTTTCCCGAGGGTGGGGGA
GAACCGTATATAAGTGCAGTAGTCGCCGTGAACGTTCTTTTTCGCAACGGGTTTGCCGCCAGAACACAGG
TAAGTGCCGTGTGTGGTTCCCGCGGGCCTGGCCTCTTTACGGGTTATGGCCCTTGCGTGCCTTGAATTAC
TTCCACCTGGCTGCAGTACGTGATTCTTGATCCCGAGCTTCGGGTTGGAAGTGGGTGGGAGAGTTCGAGG
CCTTGCGCTTAAGGAGCCCCTTCGCCTCGTGCTTGAGTTGAGGCCTGGCCTGGGCGCTGGGGCCGCCGCG
TGCGAATCTGGTGGCACCTTCGCGCCTGTCTCGCTGCTTTCGATAAGTCTCTAGCCATTTAAAATTTTTG
ATGACCTGCTGCGACGCTTTTTTTCTGGCAAGATAGTCTTGTAAATGCGGGCCAAGATCTGCACACTGGT
ATTTCGGTTTTTGGGGCCGCGGGCGGCGACGGGGCCCGTGCGTCCCAGCGCACATGTTCGGCGAGGCGGG
GCCTGCGAGCGCGGCCACCGAGAATCGGACGGGGGTAGTCTCAAGCTGGCCGGCCTGCTCTGGTGCCTGG
CCTCGCGCCGCCGTGTATCGCCCCGCCCTGGGCGGCAAGGCTGGCCCGGTCGGCACCAGTTGCGTGAGCG
GAAAGATGGCCGCTTCCCGGCCCTGCTGCAGGGAGCTCAAAATGGAGGACGCGGCGCTCGGGAGAGCGGG
CGGGTGAGTCACCCACACAAAGGAAAAGGGCCTTTCCGTCCTCAGCCGTCGCTTCATGTGACTCCACGGA
GTACCGGGCGCCGTCCAGGCACCTCGATTAGTTCTCGAGCTTTTGGAGTACGTCGTCTTTAGGTTGGGGG
GAGGGGTTTTATGCGATGGAGTTTCCCCACACTGAGTGGGTGGAGACTGAAGTTAGGCCAGCTTGGCACT
TGATGTAATTCTCCTTGGAATTTGCCCTTTTTGAGTTTGGATCTTGGTTCATTCTCAAGCCTCAGACAGT
GGTTCAAAGTTTTTTTCTTCCATTTCAGGTGTCGTGACGTACGGCCACCATGACCGAGTACAAGCCCACG
GTGCGCCTCGCCACCCGCGACGACGTCCCCAGGGCCGTACGCACCCTCGCCGCCGCGTTCGCCGACTACC
CCGCCACGCGCCACACCGTCGATCCGGACCGCCACATCGAGCGGGTCACCGAGCTGCAAGAACTCTTCCT
CACGCGCGTCGGGCTCGACATCGGCAAGGTGTGGGTCGCGGACGACGGCGCCGCCGTGGCGGTCTGGACC
ACGCCGGAGAGCGTCGAAGCGGGGGCGGTGTTCGCCGAGATCGGCCCGCGCATGGCCGAGTTGAGCGGTT
CCCGGCTGGCCGCGCAGCAACAGATGGAAGGCCTCCTGGCGCCGCACCGGCCCAAGGAGCCCGCGTGGTT
CCTGGCCACCGTCGGAGTCTCGCCCGACCACCAGGGCAAGGGTCTGGGCAGCGCCGTCGTGCTCCCCGGA
GTGGAGGCGGCCGAGCGCGCCGGGGTGCCCGCCTTCCTGGAGACCTCCGCGCCCCGCAACCTCCCCTTCT
ACGAGCGGCTCGGCTTCACCGTCACCGCCGACGTCGAGGTGCCCGAAGGACCGCGCACCTGGTGCATGAC
CCGCAAGCCCGGTGCCTGAACGCGTTAAGTCGACAATCAACCTCTGGATTACAAAATTTGTGAAAGATTG
ACTGGTATTCTTAACTATGTTGCTCCTTTTACGCTATGTGGATACGCTGCTTTAATGCCTTTGTATCATG
CTATTGCTTCCCGTATGGCTTTCATTTTCTCCTCCTTGTATAAATCCTGGTTGCTGTCTCTTTATGAGGA
GTTGTGGCCCGTTGTCAGGCAACGTGGCGTGGTGTGCACTGTGTTTGCTGACGCAACCCCCACTGGTTGG
GGCATTGCCACCACCTGTCAGCTCCTTTCCGGGACTTTCGCTTTCCCCCTCCCTATTGCCACGGCGGAAC
TCATCGCCGCCTGCCTTGCCCGCTGCTGGACAGGGGCTCGGCTGTTGGGCACTGACAATTCCGTGGTGTT
GTCGGGGAAATCATCGTCCTTTCCTTGGCTGCTCGCCTGTGTTGCCACCTGGATTCTGCGCGGGACGTCC
TTCTGCTACGTCCCTTCGGCCCTCAATCCAGCGGACCTTCCTTCCCGCGGCCTGCTGCCGGCTCTGCGGC
CTCTTCCGCGTCTTCGCCTTCGCCCTCAGACGAGTCGGATCTCCCTTTGGGCCGCCTCCCCGCGTCGACT
TTAAGACCAATGACTTACAAGGCAGCTGTAGATCTTAGCCACTTTTTAAAAGAAAAGGGGGGACTGGAAG
GGCTAATTCACTCCCAACGAAGACAAGATCTGCTTTTTGCTTGTACTGGGTCTCTCTGGTTAGACCAGAT
CTGAGCCTGGGAGCTCTCTGGCTAACTAGGGAACCCACTGCTTAAGCCTCAATAAAGCTTGCCTTGAGTG
CTTCAAGTAGTGTGTGCCCGTCTGTTGTGTGACTCTGGTAACTAGAGATCCCTCAGACCCTTTTAGTCAG
TGTGGAAAATCTCTAGCAGTACGTATAGTAGTTCATGTCATCTTATTATTCAGTATTTATAACTTGCAAA
GAAATGAATATCAGAGAGTGAGAGGAACTTGTTTATTGCAGCTTATAATGGTTACAAATAAAGCAATAGC
ATCACAAATTTCACAAATAAAGCATTTTTTTCACTGCATTCTAGTTGTGGTTTGTCCAAACTCATCAATG
TATCTTATCATGTCTGGCTCTAGCTATCCCGCCCCTAACTCCGCCCATCCCGCCCCTAACTCCGCCCAGT
TCCGCCCATTCTCCGCCCCATGGCTGACTAATTTTTTTTATTTATGCAGAGGCCGAGGCCGCCTCGGCCT
CTGAGCTATTCCAGAAGTAGTGAGGAGGCTTTTTTGGAGGCCTAGGGACGTACCCAATTCGCCCTATAGT
GAGTCGTATTACGCGCGCTCACTGGCCGTCGTTTTACAACGTCGTGACTGGGAAAACCCTGGCGTTACCC
AACTTAATCGCCTTGCAGCACATCCCCCTTTCGCCAGCTGGCGTAATAGCGAAGAGGCCCGCACCGATCG
CCCTTCCCAACAGTTGCGCAGCCTGAATGGCGAATGGG
[124 nt withheld, positions 4099-4222]
C
[91 nt withheld, positions 4224-4314]
A
[49 nt withheld, positions 4316-4364]
CCTTTGACGTTGGAGTCCACGTTCTTT
[37 nt withheld, positions 4392-4428]
ACCCTATCTCGGTCTATTCTTTTGATTTATAAGGGATTTTGCCGATTTCGGCCTATTGGTTAAAAAATGA
GCTGATTTAACAAAAATTTAACGCGAATTTTAACAAAATATTAACGCTTACAATTTAGGTGGCACTTTTC
GGGGAAATGTGCGCGGAACCCCTATTTGTTTATTTTTCTAAATACATTCAAATATGTATCCGCTCATGAG
ACAATAACCCTGATAAATGCTTCAATAATATTGAAAAAGGAAGAGTATGAGTATTCAACATTTCCGTGTC
GCCCTTATTCCCTTTTTTGCGGCATTTTGCCTTCCTGTTTTTGCTCACCCAGAAACGCTGGTGAAAGTAA
AAGATGCTGAAGATCAGTTGGGTGCACGAGTGGGTTACATCGAACTGGATCTCAACAGCGGTAAGATCCT
TGAGAGTTTTCGCCCCGAAGAACGTTTTCCAATGATGAGCACTTTTAAAGTTCTGCTATGTGGCGCGGTA
TTATCCCGTATTGACGCCGGGCAAGAGCAACTCGGTCGCCGCATACACTATTCTCAGAATGACTTGGTTG
AGTACTCACCAGTCACAGAAAAGCATCTTACGGATGGCATGACAGTAAGAGAATTATGCAGTGCTGCCAT
AACCATGAGTGATAACACTGCGGCCAACTTACTTCTGACAACGATCGGAGGACCGAAGGAGCTAACCGCT
TTTTTGCACAACATGGGGGATCATGTAACTCGCCTTGATCGTTGGGAACCGGAGCTGAATGAAGCCATAC
CAAACGACGAGCGTGACACCACGATGCCTGTAGCAATGGCAACAACGTTGCGCAAACTATTAACTGGCGA
ACTACTTACTCTAGCTTCCCGGCAACAATTAATAGACTGGATGGAGGCGGATAAAGTTGCAGGACCACTT
CTGCGCTCGGCCCTTCCGGCTGGCTGGTTTATTGCTGATAAATCTGGAGCCGGTGAGCGTGGGTCTCGCG
GTATCATTGCAGCACTGGGGCCAGATGGTAAGCCCTCCCGTATCGTAGTTATCTACACGACGGGGAGTCA
GGCAACTATGGATGAACGAAATAGACAGATCGCTGAGATAGGTGCCTCACTGATTAAGCATTGGTAACTG
TCAGACCAAGTTTACTCATATATACTTTAGATTGATTTAAAACTTCATTTTTAATTTAAAAGGATCTAGG
TGAAGATCCTTTTTGATAATCTCATGACCAAAATCCCTTAACGTGAGTTTTCGTTCCACTGAGCGTCAGA
CCCCGTAGAAAAGATCAAAGGATCTTCTTGAGATCCTTTTTTTCTGCGCGTAATCTGCTGCTTGCAAACA
AAAAAACCACCGCTACCAGCGGTGGTTTGTTTGCCGGATCAAGAGCTACCAACTCTTTTTCCGAAGGTAA
CTGGCTTCAGCAGAGCGCAGATACCAAATACTGTTCTTCTAGTGTAGCCGTAGTTAGGCCACCACTTCAA
GAACTCTGTAGCACCGCCTACATACCTCGCTCTGCTAATCCTGTTACCAGTGGCTGCTGCCAGTGGCGAT
AAGTCGTGTCTTACCGGGTTGGACTCAAGACGATAGTTACCGGATAAGGCGCAGCGGTCGGGCTGAACGG
GGGGTTCGTGCACACAGCCCAGCTTGGAGCGAACGACCTACACCGAACTGAGATACCTACAGCGTGAGCT
ATGAGAAAGCGCCACGCTTCCCGAAGGGAGAAAGGCGGACAGGTATCCGGTAAGCGGCAGGGTCGGAACA
GGAGAGCGCACGAGGGAGCTTCCAGGGGGAAACGCCTGGTATCTTTATAGTCCTGTCGGGTTTCGCCACC
TCTGACTTGAGCGTCGATTTTTGTGATGCTCGTCAGGGGGGCGGAGCCTATGGAAAAACGCCAGCAACGC
GGCCTTTTTACGGTTCCTGGCCTTTTGCTGGCCTTTTGCTCACATGTTCTTTCCTGCGTTATCCCCTGAT
TCTGTGGATAACCGTATTACCGCCTTTGAGTGAGCTGATACCGCTCGCCGCAGCCGAACGACCGAGCGCA
GCGAGTCAGTGAGCGAGGAAGCGGAAGAGCGCCCAATACGCAAACCGCCTCTCCCCGCGCGTTGGCCGAT
TCATTAATGCAGCTGGCACGACAGGTTTCCCGACTGGAAAGCGGGCAGTGAGCGCAACGCAATTAATGTG
AGTTAGCTCACTCATTAGGCACCCCAGGCTTTACACTTTATGCTTCCGGCTCGTATGTTGTGTGGAATTG
TGAGCGGATAACAATTTCACACAGGAAACAGCTATGACCATGATTACGCCAAGCGCGCAATTAACCCTCA
CTAAAGGGAACAAAAGCTGGAGCTGCAAGCTTAATGTAGTCTTATGCAATACTCTTGTAGTCTTGCAACA
TGGTAACGATGAGTTAGCAACATGCCTTACAAGGAGAGAAAAAGCACCGTGCATGCCGATTGGTGGAAGT
AAGGTGGTACGATCGTGCCTTATTAGGAAGGCAACAGACGGGTCTGACATGGATTGGACGAACCACTGAA
TTGCCGCATTGCAGAGATATTGTATTTAAGTGCCTAGCTCGATACATAAACGGGTCTCTCTGGTTAGACC
AGATCTGAGCCTGGGAGCTCTCTGGCTAACTAGGGAACCCACTGCTTAAGCCTCAATAAAGCTTGCCTTG
AGTGCTTCAAGTAGTGTGTGCCCGTCTGTTGTGTGACTCTGGTAACTAGAGATCCCTCAGACCCTTTTAG
TCAGTGTGGAAAATCTCTAGCAGTGGCGCCCGAACAGGGACTTGAAAGCGAAAGGGAAACCAGAGGAGCT
CTCTCGACGCAGGACTCGGCTTGCTGAAGCGCGCACGGCAAGAGGCGAGGGGCGGCGACTGGTGAGTACG
CCAAAAATTTTGACTAGCGGAGGCTAGAAGGAGAGAGATGGGTGCGAGAGCGTCAGTATTAAGCGGGGGA
GAATTAGATCGCGATGGGAAAAAATTCGGTTAAGGCCAGGGGGAAAGAAAAAATATAAATTAAAACATAT
AGTATGGGCAAGCAGGGAGCTAGAACGATTCGCAGTTAATCCTGGCCTGTTAGAAACATCAGAAGGCTGT
AGACAAATACTGGGACAGCTACAACCATCCCTTCAGACAGGATCAGAAGAACTTAGATCATTATATAATA
CAGTAGCAACCCTCTATTGTGTGCATCAAAGGATAGAGATAAAAGACACCAAGGAAGCTTTAGACAAGAT
AGAGGAAGAGCAAAACAAAAGTAAGACCACCGCACAGCAAGCGGCCGCTGATCTTCAGACCTGGAGGAGG
AGATATGAGGGACAATTGGAGAAGTGAATTATATAAATATAAAGTAGTAAAAATTGAACCATTAGGAGTA
GCACCCACCAAGGCAAAGAGAAGAGTGGTGCAGAGAGAAAAAAGAGCAGTGGGAATAGGAGCTTTGTTCC
TTGGGTTCTTGGGAGCAGCAGGAAGCACTATGGGCGCAGCGTCAATGACGCTGACGGTACAGGCCAGACA
ATTATTGTCTGGTATAGTGCAGCAGCAGAACAATTTGCTGAGGGCTATTGAGGCGCAACAGCATCTGTTG
CAACTCACAGTCTGGGGCATCAAGCAGCTCCAGGCAAGAATCCTGGCTGTGGAAAGATACCTAAAGGATC
AACAGCTCCTGGGGATTTGGGGTTGCTCTGGAAAACTCATTTGCACCACTGCTGTGCCTTGGAATGCTAG
TTGGAGTAATAAATCTCTGGAACAGATTTGGAATCACACGACCTGGATGGAGTGGGACAGAGAAATTAAC
AATTACACAAGCTTAATACACTCCTTAATTGAAGAATCGCAAAACCAGCAAGAAAAGAATGAACAAGAAT
TATTGGAATTAGATAAATGGGCAAGTTTGTGGAATTGGTTTAACA
Features (pLannotate 1.2.2; 29 found; start..end, strand, type, name):
      3..158     +  CDS            env (fragment): ENV_HV1H2 - Experimental evidence at protein level: Swiss-Prot protein existence level 1. [Transmembrane protein gp41]: Acts as a class I viral fusion protein. Under the current model, the protein has at least 3 conformational states: pre-fusion native state, pre-hairpin intermediate state, and post-fusion hairpin state. During fusion of viral and target intracellular membranes, the coiled coil regions (heptad repeats) assume a trimer-of-hairpins structure, positioning the fusion peptide in close proximity to the C-terminal region of the ectodomain. The formation of this structure appears to d
    162..402     +  promoter       U6 promoter: RNA polymerase III promoter for human U6 snRNA
    432..507     +  misc_RNA       gRNA scaffold: guide RNA scaffold for the Streptococcus pyogenes CRISPR/Cas9 system
    563..680     +  misc_feature   cPPT/CTS: central polypurine tract and central termination sequence of HIV-1
    746..812     +  CDS            small t antigen (fragment): SV40 (simian virus 40) small t antigen
    838..1049    +  promoter       EF-1α core promoter: core promoter for human elongation factor EF-1α
   1050..1988    +  intron         EF-1α intron A: intron upstream of the start codon of human EF-1α
   2010..2609    +  CDS            PuroR (fragment): puromycin N-acetyltransferase; pac from Streptomyces; confers resistance to puromycin
   2625..3213    +  misc_feature   WPRE: woodchuck hepatitis virus posttranscriptional regulatory element
   3264..3283    +  misc_feature   cPPT/CTS (fragment): central polypurine tract and central termination sequence of HIV-1
   3285..3518    +  LTR            3' LTR (ΔU3): self-inactivating 3' long terminal repeat (LTR) from HIV-1
   3596..3717    +  polyA_signal   SV40 poly(A) signal: SV40 polyadenylation signal
   3757..3892    +  rep_origin     SV40 ori: SV40 origin of replication
   3913..3931    -  promoter       T7 promoter: promoter for bacteriophage T7 RNA polymerase
   3939..4094    +  CDS            lacZα (fragment): LacZα fragment of β-galactosidase; lacZ fragment
   4099..4527    +  rep_origin     f1 ori (sequence partly withheld): f1 bacteriophage origin of replication; arrow indicates direction of (+) strand synthesis
   4580..4684    +  promoter       AmpR promoter: bla
   4685..5545    +  CDS            AmpR: β-lactamase; bla; confers resistance to ampicillin, carbenicillin, and related antibiotics
   5716..6304    +  rep_origin     ori: high-copy-number ColE1/pMB1/pBR322/pUC origin of replication
   6487..6579    +  CDS            lacI (fragment): lac repressor; lacI; The lac repressor binds to the lac operator to inhibit transcription in E. coli. This inhibition can be relieved by adding lactose or isopropyl-β-D-thiogalactopyranoside (IPTG).
   6592..6613    +  protein_bind   CAP binding site: CAP binding activates transcription in the presence of cAMP. E. coli catabolite activator protein
   6628..6658    +  promoter       lac promoter: promoter for the E. coli lac operon
   6666..6682    +  protein_bind   lac operator: The lac repressor binds to the lac operator to inhibit transcription in E. coli. This inhibition can be relieved by adding lactose or isopropyl-β-D-thiogalactopyranoside (IPTG). lac repressor encoded by lacI
   6727..6745    +  promoter       T3 promoter: promoter for bacteriophage T3 RNA polymerase
   6773..6999    +  promoter       RSV promoter: Rous sarcoma virus enhancer/promoter
   7000..7180    +  LTR            5' LTR (truncated): truncated 5' long terminal repeat (LTR) from HIV-1
   7227..7352    +  misc_feature   HIV-1 Ψ: packaging signal of human immunodeficiency virus type 1
   7336..7699    +  CDS            HIV-1 gag (fragment): gag protein from human immunodeficiency virus 1; gag
   7845..8078    +  misc_feature   RRE: The Rev response element (RRE) of HIV-1 allows for Rev-dependent mRNA export from the nucleus to the cytoplasm.
