[The description below was written by a language model from this plasmid's Addgene catalogue record and pLannotate feature annotations shown in this document.]
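Description:
Lenti-guide-puro mYwhae -2 is a third-generation-style, self-inactivating HIV-1 lentiviral transfer plasmid (8,323 nt in the sequenced record) built on the lenti-guide puro backbone, and it delivers a single CRISPR guide RNA against mouse Ywhae. In bacteria it is maintained as a high-copy plasmid through a ColE1/pUC-type origin and selected with ampicillin via the β-lactamase gene. An f1 origin, lac promoter/operator remnants and T7/T3 promoters are also present as backbone carry-over.

The viral genome is transcribed in packaging cells from an RSV promoter fused to a truncated 5' LTR, which removes the need for Tat. It is followed by the Ψ packaging signal, partial gag and env sequence, the Rev response element for Rev-dependent nuclear export, and a cPPT/CTS element that aids nuclear import of the reverse-transcribed genome. The ΔU3 3' LTR inactivates LTR promoter activity after integration, so expression depends on the internal promoters. The first of these is a human U6 RNA polymerase III promoter driving the 20-nt Ywhae-targeting spacer joined to the Streptococcus pyogenes Cas9 guide scaffold. The second is the EF-1α promoter with its intron A, which drives puromycin N-acetyltransferase for selection of transduced mammalian cells. A WPRE downstream enhances transcript stability and expression. An SV40 poly(A) signal and SV40 origin lie outside the 3' LTR.

No Cas9 coding sequence is annotated, so the nuclease must be supplied separately, for example by using Cas9-expressing cells. The stated purpose is stable lentiviral expression of the second Ywhae guide. The associated work was a genome-wide screen for regulators of the Parkinson's disease-linked LRRK2 kinase.
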