Addgene plasmid #198498: Lenti-guide-puro mYwhae -2
Purpose: lentiviral stable expression of mYwhae gRNA 2
Depositing lab: Suzanne Pfeffer. Depositing organization: Stanford University. Publication: Genome-wide screen reveals Rab12 GTPase as a critical activator of Parkinson's disease-linked LRRK2 kinase. Dhekne HS, Tonelli F, Yeshaw WM, Chiang CY, Limouse C, Jaimon E, Purlyte E, Alessi DR, Pfeffer SR. Elife. 2023 Oct 24;12:e87098. doi: 10.7554/eLife.87098. PubMed 37874635.
Backbone
  Vector backbone: lenti-guide puro
  Vector type: Mammalian Expression, Lentiviral
  Selectable markers: Puromycin
Growth in bacteria
  Bacterial resistance: Ampicillin, 100 μg/mL
  Growth temperature: 37°C
  Growth strain: NEB Stable
  Copy number: High Copy
Gene/Insert
  Gene/Insert name: mYwhae
  gRNA/shRNA sequence: CAAACTCAGCCAGATACCTG
  Species: M. musculus (mouse)
  Insert size (bp): 20
  Entrez Gene: Ywhae
  Promoter: U6
  Cloning method: Restriction Enzyme; 5′ cloning site Unknown (unknown if destroyed); 3′ cloning site Unknown (unknown if destroyed)
  Sequencing primers: 5′ gcctatttcccatgattccttc
Terms and licenses: Academic/Nonprofit Terms; Industry Terms: Not Available to Industry
Depositor comments: Please visit https://www.biorxiv.org/content/10.1101/2023.02.17.529028v1 for bioRxiv preprint.
How to cite: Lenti-guide-puro mYwhae -2 was a gift from Suzanne Pfeffer (Addgene plasmid # 198498 ; http://n2t.net/addgene:198498 ; RRID:Addgene_198498)
